>Addgene plasmid #153338 | pCgsgRNA_crtYf | addgene full sequence | sequence record 306018 | Addgene NGS Result
ATAAACTATTTAAATAACAGATTAAAAAAATTATAAAAAAATTGAAAAAATGGTGGAAACACTTTTTTCA
ATTTTTTTGTTTTATTATTTAATATTTGGGAAATATTCATTCTAATTGGTAATCAGATTTTAGAAAACAA
TAAACCCTTGCATATGATATCGATGTACAGATCTTTTTTTAAGGCAGTTATTGGTGCCCTTCGAAATGAC
CGACCAAGCGACGCCCAACCTGCCATCACGAGATTTCGATTCCACCGCCGCCTTCTATGAAAGCCATCAA
TCCTGCCTATTTGCCACGTTTAACAAGGTAGTTAAGCGTTCATTTACGAAGAAAACACGATAAGCTGCAC
AAATACCTGAAAAAGTTGAACGCCCCGTGAGCGGGAACTCACAGGGCGTCGGCTAACCCCCAGTCATCAG
CTGGGAGAAAGCACTCAAGACATGACTCTAGCCGATCCGCAGGACACAGTCACAGCTAGCGCGTGGAAAT
TTTCCGCCGATCTGTTCGACACCCACCCCGAACTAGCGCTGCGCTCACGCGGCTGGACGGCAGAAGATCG
CCGCGAACTGCTCGCTCACCTGGGACGCGAAAGCTTCCAGGGCAGCAAGACAAGAGATTTCGCGAGCGCC
TGGATTAAAAACCCGGATACCGGCGAAACCCAACCAAAGCTCTACCGGGCTGGCTCAAAAGCGCTGACGC
GGTGCCAGTACGTTGCGCTGACGCACGCGCAACATGCCGCGGTGATCGTGCTTGACATCGATGTGCCCAG
CCACCAGGCCGGCGGGAAGATTGAGCACGTAAACCCGCAGGTCTACGCGATTTTAGAGAAATGGGCACGC
CTAGAAAAAGCGCCGGCTTGGATCGGCGTGAATCCGCTGAGCGGGAAATGCCAGCTCATCTGGCTCATTG
ACCCGGTGTATGCCGCAGCAGGTAAAACCAGCCCAAATATGCGCCTGCTGGCTGCAACGACGGAAGAAAT
GACTCGTGTTTTCGGCGCTGACCAGGCTTTTTCGCATAGGCTGAGCCGGTGGCCGCTGCACGTCTCAGAC
GATCCGACAGCCTATAAATGGCACTGCCAGCATGATCGTGTGGATCGGCTGGCCGACCTAATGGAGATTG
CTCGAACGATGACCGGATCACAGAAGCCGAAAAAGTACATTGAGCAGGACTTTTCCAGCGGACGCGCCCG
CATTGAAGCGGCACAACGCGCCACCGCAGAAGCCAAGGCGCTAGCGATTTTGGACGCGAGCCTGCCGAGC
GCCCTGGACGCGTCCGGCGACCTGATCGACGGCGTGCGAGTGCTCTGGACAAATCCAGAGCGCGCAGCGC
GCGACGAGACCGCGTTTCGCCACGCGTTGACCGTGGGATACCAGCTCAAAGCTGCTGGTGAGCGCCTAAA
AGATGCCAAGATCATCGACGCGTATGAAGTGGCGTACAACGTTGCCCAGGCGGTCGGTGCAGACGGCCGG
GAGCCGGATCTTCCCGCCATGCGTGATCGCCTGACGATGGCGCGTCGTGTGCGCGGCTACGTGGCTAAAG
GCCAGCCAGTCGTCCCTGCTCGTCGGGTGGAAACGCAGAGCAGCCGAGGGCGGAAAGCTCTAGCGACGAT
GGGGCGACGGGGCGCAGCTACATCGAATGCACGCAGATGGGCTGACCCAGAAAGTAAGTATGCGCAGGAG
ACGCGACAGCGATTAGCGGAAGCAAACAAACGCCGAGAAATGACAGGCGAGTTGCTCGAACTTCGCGTCA
AAACTGCGATCCTGGATGCCCGTTCTCAATCGGTTGCTGATCCCTCGACTCGTGAGCTTGCAGGCGAACT
AGGTGTCAGTGAAAGGCGCATCCAACAAGTCAGAAAGGCACTTGGAATGGAAGCTAAACGCGGCCGTCCA
CGGGCTGAAAACTAATAAACGAAACACCGTCAGCAGAAAACGGTTCCCCCCTTTAGGGGTCCCGTCCTTG
CTCTGGCTCTCACTTGCCCTCACCCTCCGCTATCCACGGGCTGAAAACTAATAAACGAAACACCGTCAGC
AGAAAACGGTTCCCCCCCTTTAGGGTGTCTCGCTCCTAGCTCTGATCCCTCCCCGGTTCCTCCCCGGCCT
GATTTTTAAGGGGGCTCACGCTGTCGGCAGAGAACGGTTCCCCCGCCTTCTGCTCTGGCTCTTCCTCGAC
TCCCTCCCCCTCAAAAATCTCCTCGAGTCTAGATTGACAGCTAGCTCAGTCCTAGGTATAATGGATCCCT
GCGTTTAAACATATTTCCGTTTTAGAGCTAGAAATAGCAAGTTAAAATAAGGCTAGTCCGTTATCAACTT
GAAAAAGTGGCACCGAGTCGGTGCTTTTTTTAAGCTTCATATGCGGTGTGAAATACCGCACAGATGCGTA
AGGAGAAAATACCGCATCAGGCGCTCTTCCGCTTCCTCGCTCACTGACTCGCTGCGCTCGGTCGTTCGGC
TGCGGCGAGCGGTATCAGCTCACTCAAAGGCGGTAATACGGTTATCCACAGAATCAGGGGATAACGCAGG
AAAGAACATGTGAGCAAAAGGCCAGCAAAAGGCCAGGAACCGTAAAAAGGCCGCGTTGCTGGCGTTTTTC
CATAGGCTCCGCCCCCCTGACGAGCATCACAAAAATCGACGCTCAAGTCAGAGGTGGCGAAACCCGACAG
GACTATAAAGATACCAGGCGTTTCCCCCTGGAAGCTCCCTCGTGCGCTCTCCTGTTCCGACCCTGCCGCT
TACCGGATACCTGTCCGCCTTTCTCCCTTCGGGAAGCGTGGCGCTTTCTCATAGCTCACGCTGTAGGTAT
CTCAGTTCGGTGTAGGTCGTTCGCTCCAAGCTGGGCTGTGTGCACGAACCCCCCGTTCAGCCCGACCGCT
GCGCCTTATCCGGTAACTATCGTCTTGAGTCCAACCCGGTAAGACACGACTTATCGCCACTGGCAGCAGC
CACTGGTAACAGGATTAGCAGAGCGAGGTATGTAGGCGGTGCTACAGAGTTCTTGAAGTGGTGGCCTAAC
TACGGCTACACTAGAAGGACAGTATTTGGTATCTGCGCTCTGCTGAAGCCAGTTACCTTCGGAAAAAGAG
TTGGTAGCTCTTGATCCGGCAAACAAACCACCGCTGGTAGCGGTGGTTTTTTTGTTTGCAAGCAGCAGAT
TACGCGCAGAAAAAAAGGATCTCAAGAAGATCCTTTGATCTTTTCTACGGGGTCTGACGCTCAGTGGAAC
GAAAACTCACGTTAAGGGATTTTGGTCATGAACTAATAACGTAACGTGACTGGCAAGAGATATTTTTAAA
ACAATGAATAGGTTTACACTTACTTTAGTTTTATGGAAATGAAAGATCATATCATATATAATCTAGAATA
AAATTAACTAAAATAATTATTATCTAGATAAAAAATTTAGAAGCCAATGAAATCTATAAATAAACTAAAT
TAAGTTTATTTAATTAACAACTATGGATATAAAATAGGTACTAATCAAAATAGTGAGGAGGATATATTTG
AATACATACGAACAAATTAATAAAGTGAAAAAAATACTTCGGAAACATTTAAAAAATAACCTTATTGGTA
CTTACATGTTTGGATCAGGAGTTGAGAGTGGACTAAAACCAAATAGTGATCTTGACTTTTTAGTCGTCGT
ATCTGAACCATTGACAGATCAAAGTAAAGAAATACTTATACAAAAAATTAGACCTATTTCAAAAAAAATA
GGAGATAAAAGCAACTTACGATATATTGAATTAACAATTATTATTCAGCAAGAAATGGTACCGTGGAATC
ATCCTCCCAAACAAGAATTTATTTATGGAGAATGGTTACAAGAGCTTTATGAACAAGGATACATTCCTCA
GAAGGAATTAAATTCAGATTTAACCATAATGCTTTACCAAGCAAAACGAAAAAATAAAAGAATATACGGA
AATTATGACTTAGAGGAATTACTACCTGATATTCCATTTTCTGATGTGAGAAGAGCCATTATGGATTCGT
CAGAGGAATTAATAGATAATTATCAGGATGATGAAACCAACTCTATATTAACTTTATGCCGTATGATTTT
AACTATGGACACGGGTAAAATCATACCAAAAGATATTGCGGGAAATGCAGTGGCTGAATCTTCTCCATTA
GAACATAGGGAGAGAATTTTGTTAGCAGTTCGTAGTTATCTTGGAGAGAATATTGAATGGACTAATGAAA
ATGTAAATTTAACT
Features (pLannotate 1.2.2; 7 found; start..end, strand, type, name):
    206..271     +  CDS            ble (fragment): BLE_KLEPN - Experimental evidence at protein level: Swiss-Prot protein existence level 1. Binding protein with a strong affinity to the bleomycin family of antibiotics. Binds to CL990; an antimitotic-antibiotic compound. From Klebsiella pneumoniae.
    354..431     -  ncRNA          ctRNA pGA1: Accession: RF00236 - ctRNA
   2204..2233    +  promoter       J23119 promoter (fragment): bacterial promoter (Registry of Standard Biological Parts BBa J23119)
   2259..2334    +  misc_RNA       gRNA scaffold: guide RNA scaffold for the Streptococcus pyogenes CRISPR/Cas9 system
   2348..2401    +  misc_feature   bom (fragment): basis of mobility region from pBR322
   2587..3175    -  rep_origin     ori: high-copy-number ColE1/pMB1/pBR322/pUC origin of replication
   3486..33      +  CDS            spc (across the origin): S9AD_ENTFL - Also known as aad9 From Enterococcus faecalis (Streptococcus faecalis).
