[The description below was written by a language model from this plasmid's Addgene catalogue record and pLannotate feature annotations shown in this document.]
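Description:
pCgsgRNA_crtYf is the guide-RNA plasmid of a two-plasmid CRISPR-Cas9 genome-editing system for Corynebacterium glutamicum, built on the pJYS2_crtYf backbone by Gibson assembly. It is an E. coli–C. glutamicum shuttle vector of about 4.2 kb. A high-copy pMB1/ColE1-type origin, accompanied by a fragment of the pBR322 bom region, supports propagation in E. coli. A corynebacterial replicon provides maintenance in C. glutamicum; the record lists it only as "rep oriV", but the feature table detects the antisense ctRNA characteristic of pGA1-type plasmids, which fits a replicon of that family. Selection in both hosts relies on spectinomycin resistance, encoded by an aad9-type spc gene that spans the numbering origin of the circular sequence. A short annotated ble fragment appears to be a backbone remnant rather than a functional marker.

The payload is a compact guide expression cassette. The strong constitutive synthetic promoter J23119 drives a 20-nt spacer directed against crtYf, followed by the Streptococcus pyogenes Cas9 guide RNA scaffold. The catalogue calls the insert a "crRNA", but the annotated scaffold indicates a single-guide RNA format for SpCas9. No Cas9 gene is annotated on this plasmid, so the nuclease must come from the partner plasmid of the system. No repair template or homology arms are annotated or mentioned in the record.

The associated work concerns engineering C. glutamicum for L-proline production. The record does not say why crtYf was chosen as the target, although the plasmid presumably serves to demonstrate the system or as a template from which guides against other loci can be derived.
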