Addgene plasmid #153338: pCgsgRNA_crtYf
Purpose: Double-plasmid-based CRISPR-Cas9 system in Corynebacterium glutamicum; rep oriVC. glutamicum; pMB1 oriVE. Coli; Pj23119-crRNA targeting crtYf; Spcr
Depositing lab: Sheng Yang. Depositing organization: CAS Center for Excellence in Molecular Plant Sciences ("CEMPS"). Publication: De Novo Engineering of Corynebacterium glutamicum for l-Proline Production. Zhang J, Qian F, Dong F, Wang Q, Yang J, Jiang Y, Yang S. ACS Synth Biol. 2020 Jul 17;9(7):1897-1906. doi: 10.1021/acssynbio.0c00249. Epub 2020 Jul 6. PubMed 32627539.
Backbone
  Vector backbone: pJYS2_crtYf
  Vector type: Bacterial Expression, CRISPR
Growth in bacteria
  Bacterial resistance: Spectinomycin, 50 μg/mL
  Growth temperature: 37°C
  Growth strain: DH5alpha
  Copy number: Unknown
Gene/Insert
  Gene/Insert name: crRNA targeting crtYf
  gRNA/shRNA sequence: ctgcgtttaaacatatttcc
  Species: Other
  Cloning method: Gibson Cloning
  Sequencing primers: 5′ unknown
Terms and licenses: Academic/Nonprofit Terms; Industry Terms: Not Available to Industry
How to cite: pCgsgRNA_crtYf was a gift from Sheng Yang (Addgene plasmid # 153338 ; http://n2t.net/addgene:153338 ; RRID:Addgene_153338)
